>Addgene plasmid #147297 | pnEA-NpH-HsNot1iso1_442-679_Q | depositor full sequence | sequence record 289744 | Full Sequence
TTCTTGAAGACGAAAGGGCCTCGTGATACGCCTATTTTTATAGGTTAATGTCATGATAATAATGGTTTCT
TAGACGTCAGGTGGCACTTTTCGGGGAAATGTGCGCGGAACCCCTATTTGTTTATTTTTCTAAATACATT
CAAATATGTATCCGCTCATGAGACAATAACCCTGATAAATGCTTCAATAATATTGAAAAAGGAAGAGTAT
GAGTATTCAACATTTCCGTGTCGCCCTTATTCCCTTTTTTGCGGCATTTTGCCTTCCTGTTTTTGCTCAC
CCAGAAACGCTGGTGAAAGTAAAAGATGCTGAAGATCAGTTGGGTGCACGAGTGGGTTACATCGAACTGG
ATCTCAACAGCGGTAAGATCCTTGAGAGTTTTCGCCCCGAAGAACGTTTTCCAATGATGAGCACTTTTAA
AGTTCTGCTATGTGGCGCGGTATTATCCCGTGTTGACGCCGGGCAAGAGCAACTCGGTCGCCGCATACAC
TATTCTCAGAATGACTTGGTTGAGTACTCACCAGTCACAGAAAAGCATCTTACGGATGGCATGACAGTAA
GAGAATTATGCAGTGCTGCCATAACCATGAGTGATAACACTGCGGCCAACTTACTTCTGACAACGATCGG
AGGACCGAAGGAGCTAACCGCTTTTTTGCACAACATGGGGGATCATGTAACTCGCCTTGATCGTTGGGAA
CCGGAGCTGAATGAAGCCATACCAAACGACGAGCGTGACACCACGATGCCTGCAGCAATGGCAACAACGT
TGCGCAAACTATTAACTGGCGAACTACTTACTCTAGCTTCCCGGCAACAATTAATAGACTGGATGGAGGC
GGATAAAGTTGCAGGACCACTTCTGCGCTCGGCCCTTCCGGCTGGCTGGTTTATTGCTGATAAATCTGGA
GCCGGTGAGCGTGGGTCTCGCGGTATCATTGCAGCACTGGGGCCAGATGGTAAGCCCTCCCGTATCGTAG
TTATCTACACGACGGGGAGTCAGGCAACTATGGATGAACGAAATAGACAGATCGCTGAGATAGGTGCCTC
ACTGATTAAGCATTGGTAACTGTCAGACCAAGTTTACTCATATATACTTTAGATTGATTTAAAACTTCAT
TTTTAATTTAAAAGGATCTAGGTGAAGATCCTTTTTGATAATCTCATGACCAAAATCCCTTAACGTGAGT
TTTCGTTCCACTGAGCGTCAGACCCCGTAGAAAAGATCAAAGGATCTTCTTGAGATCCTTTTTTTCTGCG
CGTAATCTGCTGCTTGCAAACAAAAAAACCACCGCTACCAGCGGTGGTTTGTTTGCCGGATCAAGAGCTA
CCAACTCTTTTTCCGAAGGTAACTGGCTTCAGCAGAGCGCAGATACCAAATACTGTCCTTCTAGTGTAGC
CGTAGTTAGGCCACCACTTCAAGAACTCTGTAGCACCGCCTACATACCTCGCTCTGCTAATCCTGTTACC
AGTGGCTGCTGCCAGTGGCGATAAGTCGTGTCTTACCGGGTTGGACTCAAGACGATAGTTACCGGATAAG
GCGCAGCGGTCGGGCTGAACGGGGGGTTCGTGCACACAGCCCAGCTTGGAGCGAACGACCTACACCGAAC
TGAGATACCTACAGCGTGAGCTATGAGAAAGCGCCACGCTTCCCGAAGGGAGAAAGGCGGACAGGTATCC
GGTAAGCGGCAGGGTCGGAACAGGAGAGCGCACGAGGGAGCTTCCAGGGGGAAACGCCTGGTATCTTTAT
AGTCCTGTCGGGTTTCGCCACCTCTGACTTGAGCGTCGATTTTTGTGATGCTCGTCAGGGGGGCGGAGCC
TATGGAAAAACGCCAGCAACGCGGCCTTTTTACGGTTCCTGGCCTTTTGCTGGCCTTTTGCTCACATGTT
CTTTCCTGCGTTATCCCCTGATTCTGTGGATAACCGTATTACCGCCTTTGAGTGAGCTGATACCGCTCGC
CGCAGCCGAACGACCGAGCGCAGCGAGTCAGTGAGCGAGGAAGCGGAAGAGCGCCTGATGCGGTATTTTC
TCCTTACGCATCTGTGCGGTATTTCACACCGCATATATGGTGCACTCTCAGTACAATCTGCTCTGATGCC
GCATAGTTAAGCCAGTATACACTCCGCTATCGCTACGTGACTGGGTCATGGCTGCGCCCCGACACCCGCC
AACACCCGCTGACGCGCCCTGACGGGCTTGTCTGCTCCCGGCATCCGCTTACAGACAAGCTGTGACCGTC
TCCGGGAGCTGCATGTGTCAGAGGTTTTCACCGTCATCACCGAAACGCGCGAGGCAGCTGCGGTAAAGCT
CATCAGCGTGGTCGTGAAGCGATTCACAGATGTCTGCCTGTTCATCCGCGTCCAGCTCGTTGAGTTTCTC
CAGAAGCGTTAATGTCTGGCTTCTGATAAAGCGGGCCATGTTAAGGGCGGTTTTTTCCTGTTTGGTCACT
GATGCCTCCGTGTAAGGGGGATTTCTGTTCATGGGGGTAATGATACCGATGAAACGAGAGAGGATGCTCA
CGATACGGGTTACTGATGATGAACATGCCCGGTTACTGGAACGTTGTGAGGGTAAACAACTGGCGGTATG
GATGCGGCGGGACCAGAGAAAAATCACTCAGGGTCAATGCCAGCGCTTCGTTAATACAGATGTAGGTGTT
CCACAGGGTAGCCAGCAGCATCCTGCGATGCAGATCCGGAACATAATGGTGCAGGGCGCTGACTTCCGCG
TTTCCAGACTTTACGAAACACGGAAACCGAAGACCATTCATGTTGTTGCTCAGGTCGCAGACGTTTTGCA
GCAGCAGTCGCTTCACGTTCGCTCGCGTATCGGTGATTCATTCTGCTAACCAGTAAGGCAACCCCGCCAG
CCTAGCCGGGTCCTCAACGACAGGAGCACGATCATGCGCACCCGTGGCCAGGACCCAACGCTGCCCGAGA
TGCGCCGCGTGCGGCTGCTGGAGATGGCGGACGCGATGGATATGTTCTGCCAAGGGTTGGTTTGCGCATT
CACAGTTCTCCGCAAGAATTGATTGGCTCCAATTCTTGGAGTGGTGAATCCGTTAGCGAGGTGCCGCCGG
CTTCCATTCAGGTCGAGGTGGCCCGGCTCCATGCACCGCGACGCAACGCGGGGAGGCAGACAAGGTATAG
GGCGGCGCCTACAATCCATGCCAACCCGTTCCATGTGCTCGCCGAGGCGGCATAAATCGCCGTGACGATC
AGCGGTCCAGTGATCGAAGTTAGGCTGGTAAGAGCCGCGAGCGATCCTTGAAGCTGTCCCTGATGGTCGT
CATCTACCTGCCTGGACAGCATGGCCTGCAACGCGGGCATCCCGATGCCGCCGGAAGCGAGAAGAATCAT
AATGGGGAAGGCCATCCAGCCTCGCGTCGCGAACGCCAGCAAGACGTAGCCCAGCGCGTCGGCCGCCATG
CCGGCGATAATGGCCTGCTTCTCGCCGAAACGTTTGGTGGCGGGACCAGTGACGAAGGCTTGAGCGAGGG
CGTGCAAGATTCCGAATACCGCAAGCGACAGGCCGATCATCGTCGCGCTCCAGCGAAAGCGGTCCTCGCC
GAAAATGACCCAGAGCGCTGCCGGCACCTGTCCTACGAGTTGCATGATAAAGAAGACAGTCATAAGTGCG
GCGACGATAGTCATGCCCCGCGCCCACCGGAAGGAGCTGACTGGGTTGAAGGCTCTCAAGGGCATCGGTC
GAGATCCCGGTGCCTAATGAGTGAGCTAACTTACATTAATTGCGTTGCGCTCACTGCCCGCTTTCCAGTC
GGGAAACCTGTCGTGCCAGCTGCATTAATGAATCGGCCAACGCGCGGGGAGAGGCGGTTTGCGTATTGGG
CGCCAGGGTGGTTTTTCTTTTCACCAGTGAGACGGGCAACAGCTGATTGCCCTTCACCGCCTGGCCCTGA
GAGAGTTGCAGCAAGCGGTCCACGCTGGTTTGCCCCAGCAGGCGAAAATCCTGTTTGATGGTGGTTAACG
GCGGGATATAACATGAGCTGTCTTCGGTATCGTCGTATCCCACTACCGAGATATCCGCACCAACGCGCAG
CCCGGACTCGGTAATGGCGCGCATTGCGCCCAGCGCCATCTGATCGTTGGCAACCAGCATCGCAGTGGGA
ACGATGCCCTCATTCAGCATTTGCATGGTTTGTTGAAAACCGGACATGGCACTCCAGTCGCCTTCCCGTT
CCGCTATCGGCTGAATTTGATTGCGAGTGAGATATTTATGCCAGCCAGCCAGACGCAGACGCGCCGAGAC
AGAACTTAATGGGCCCGCTAACAGCGCGATTTGCTGGTGACCCAATGCGACCAGATGCTCCACGCCCAGT
CGCGTACCGTCTTCATGGGAGAAAATAATACTGTTGATGGGTGTCTGGTCAGAGACATCAAGAAATAACG
CCGGAACATTAGTGCAGGCAGCTTCCACAGCAATGGCATCCTGGTCATCCAGCGGATAGTTAATGATCAG
CCCACTGACGCGTTGCGCGAGAAGATTGTGCACCGCCGCTTTACAGGCTTCGACGCCGCTTCGTTCTACC
ATCGACACCACCACGCTGGCACCCAGTTGATCGGCGCGAGATTTAATCGCCGCGACAATTTGCGACGGCG
CGTGCAGGGCCAGACTGGAGGTGGCAACGCCAATCAGCAACGACTGTTTGCCCGCCAGTTGTTGTGCCAC
GCGGTTGGGAATGTAATTCAGCTCCGCCATCGCCGCTTCCACTTTTTCCCGCGTTTTCGCAGAAACGTGG
CTGGCCTGGTTCACCACGCGGGAAACGGTCTGATAAGAGACACCGGCATACTCTGCGACATCGTATAACG
TTACTGGTTTCACATTCACCACCCTGAATTGACTCTCTTCCGGGCGCTATCATGCCATACCGCGAAAGGT
TTTGCGCCATTCGATGGTGTCCGGGATCTCGACGCTCTCCCTTATGCGACTCCTGCATTAGGAAGCAGCC
CAGTAGTAGGTTGAGGCCGTTGAGCACCGCCGCCGCAAGGAATGGTGCATGCAAGGAGATGGCGCCCAAC
AGTCCCCCGGCCACGGGGCCTGCCACCATACCCACGCCGAAACAAGCGCTCATGAGCCCGAAGTGGCGAG
CCCGATCTTCCCCATCGGTGATGTCGGCGATATAGGCGCCAGCAACCGCACCTGTGGCGCCGGTGATGCC
GGCCACGATGCGTCCGGCGTAGAGGATCGAGATCTCGATCCCGCGAAATTAATACGACTCACTATAGGGG
AATTGTGAGCGGATAACAATTCCCCACTAGTAATAATTTTGTTTAACTTTAAGAAGGAGATATACCATGG
GCAGCAGCCATCATCATCATCATCACAGCAGCGGTACCGGCAGCGGCCTGGAAGTTCTGTTCCAGGGGCC
CCATATGCTCGAGAATCGAGAAATTGCCACATGGAAGAGCTTGGATTTGATTGAATCTCTGCTGAGGCTT
GCAGAGGTTGGGCAGTATGAGCAAGTCAAACAGCTCTTCAGCTTCCCTATCAAACACTGTCCAGACATGC
TGGTATTGGCCTTACTACAAATTAACACCTCTTGGCATACCTTGCGCCATGAACTTATCTCCACTCTGAT
GCCAATTTTCCTTGGAAACCATCCTAACTCAGCTATTATTTTGCACTATGCATGGCATGGGCAGGGACAG
TCTCCCTCAATTCGCCAACTTATCATGCATGCAATGGCAGAATGGTACATGAGAGGGGAGCAGTATGATC
AGGCCAAATTGTCTCGAATACTTGATGTGGCCCAGGACTTGAAGGCCTTGTCAATGCTGCTAAATGGTAC
TCCATTTGCCTTTGTTATTGACCTTGCTGCACTTGCTTCACGTCGTGAATACCTCAAACTTGATAAGTGG
CTCACAGATAAAATTCGAGAGCATGGGGAGCCTTTTATCCAGGCGTGTATGACTTTTTTAAAGAGACGGT
GTCCTTCTATTTTGGGCGGACTTGCCCCAGAAAAAGACCAGCCCAAAAGTGCTCAACTTCCTCCAGAAAC
TTTGGCGACAATGTTGGCCTGTCTGCAAGCTTGTGCAGGGAGTGTTTCTCAGGAGCTATCAGAAACTATC
CTCACCATGGTAGCCAATTGCAGTAATTAACCTAGGAGATCCGGCTGCTAACAAAGCCCGAAAGGAAGCT
GAGTTGGCTGCTGCCACCGCTGAGCAATAACTAGCATAACCCCTTGGGGCCTCTAAACGGGTCTTGAGGG
GTTTTTTGCTGAAAGGAGGAACTATATCCGGATATCCCGCAAGAGGCCCGGCAGTACCGGCATAACCAAG
CCTATGCCTACAGCATCCAGGGTGACGGTGCCGAGGATGACGATGAGCGCATTGTTAGATTTCATACACG
GTGCCTGACTGCGTTAGCAATTTAACTGTGATAAACTACCGCATTAAAGCTTATCGATGATAAGCTGTCA
AACATGAGAA
Features (pLannotate 1.2.2; 20 found; start..end, strand, type, name):
    104..208     +  promoter       AmpR promoter: bla
    209..1069    +  CDS            AmpR: β-lactamase; bla; confers resistance to ampicillin, carbenicillin, and related antibiotics
   1240..1828    +  rep_origin     ori: high-copy-number ColE1/pMB1/pBR322/pUC origin of replication
   2014..2156    -  misc_feature   bom: basis of mobility region from pBR322
   2258..2449    -  CDS            rop: Rop protein, which maintains plasmids at low copy number; rop
   2466..2846    +  CDS            YPB1_ECOLX: Protein predicted: Swiss-Prot protein existence level 4. From Escherichia coli.
   3088..3712    -  CDS            TcR (fragment): tetracycline efflux protein; tet; confers resistance to tetracycline
   3727..3748    -  protein_bind   CAP binding site: CAP binding activates transcription in the presence of cAMP. E. coli catabolite activator protein
   3761..4843    -  CDS            lacI: lac repressor; lacI; The lac repressor binds to the lac operator to inhibit transcription in E. coli. This inhibition can be relieved by adding lactose or isopropyl-β-D-thiogalactopyranoside (IPTG).
   4844..4921    -  promoter       lacI promoter: lacI
   4929..5208    -  CDS            TcR (fragment): tetracycline efflux protein; tet; confers resistance to tetracycline
   5230..5248    +  promoter       T7 promoter: promoter for bacteriophage T7 RNA polymerase
   5249..5273    +  protein_bind   lac operator: The lac repressor binds to the lac operator to inhibit transcription in E. coli. This inhibition can be relieved by adding lactose or isopropyl-β-D-thiogalactopyranoside (IPTG). lac repressor encoded by lacI
   5288..5310    +  RBS            RBS: efficient ribosome binding site from bacteriophage T7 gene 10 (Olins and Rangwala, 1989)
   5329..5345    +  CDS            capTEV™ (fragment): composite tag for in vivo biotinylation, TEV protease cleavage, and 6xHis tagging
   5401..6117    +  CDS            CNOT1 (fragment): CNOT1_HUMAN - Also known as CDC39, KIAA1007, NOT1. Experimental evidence at protein level: Swiss-Prot protein existence level 1. Scaffolding component of the CCR4-NOT complex which is one of the major cellular mRNA deadenylases and is linked to various cellular processes including bulk mRNA degradation, miRNA-mediated repression, translational repression during translational initiation and general transcription regulation. Additional complex functions may be a consequence of its influence on mRNA expression. Its scaffolding function implies its interaction with the catalytic complex module and
   6134..6183    +  CDS            SET1 (fragment): solubility-enhancement tag derived from T7 phage gene 10B
   6191..6238    +  terminator     T7 terminator: transcription terminator for bacteriophage T7 RNA polymerase
   6261..6365    -  CDS            TcR (fragment): tetracycline efflux protein; tet; confers resistance to tetracycline
   6413..6441    -  promoter       tet promoter: E. coli promoter for tetracycline efflux protein gene
