[The description below was written by a language model from this plasmid's Addgene catalogue record and pLannotate feature annotations shown in this document.]
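Description:
pnEA-NpH-HsNot1iso1_442-679_Q is a 6,450 nt bacterial expression plasmid for producing a fragment of human CNOT1 (residues 442–679 of isoform 1) in E. coli. The catalogue lists the backbone as unknown, but the annotated features show a pET-like, pBR322-derived architecture. It has a ColE1/pMB1-type origin together with the bom mobility region and the rop gene, which keeps copy number low, in agreement with the low-copy designation in the record. Selection is by ampicillin through the bla gene and its promoter. Several disrupted fragments of the tetracycline efflux gene and its promoter remain as backbone remnants and should not be expected to confer resistance.

Expression is driven by a T7 promoter followed by a lac operator and the strong T7 gene 10 ribosome binding site, ending in a T7 terminator. The plasmid carries its own lacI gene, so transcription is repressed until induction with IPTG, and it requires a host that supplies T7 RNA polymerase. Upstream of the CNOT1 coding segment, a short match to part of a composite His/TEV tag suggests an N-terminal histidine tag, which would fit the "NpH" in the name, although the record does not spell out the tag or any protease cleavage site. A short downstream match to a T7 gene 10-derived sequence lies just before the terminator and is probably vector sequence rather than a functional fusion.

CNOT1 is the scaffold subunit of the CCR4-NOT deadenylase complex. A defined fragment like this is typically used for recombinant protein purification, for example for structural or binding work, though the record states only bacterial expression as its purpose. The depositor notes that the supplied sequence may be theoretical.
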