Addgene plasmid #147297: pnEA-NpH-HsNot1iso1_442-679_Q
Purpose: Bacterial Expression of HsNot1iso1_442-679
Depositing lab: Elisa Izaurralde. Depositing organization: Max Planck Institute for Developmental Biology.
Backbone
  Vector backbone: Unknown
  Vector type: Bacterial Expression
Growth in bacteria
  Bacterial resistance: Ampicillin, 100 μg/mL
  Growth temperature: 37°C
  Growth strain: DH5alpha
  Copy number: Low Copy
Gene/Insert
  Gene/Insert name: HsNot1iso1_442-679
  Species: H. sapiens (human)
  Entrez Gene: CNOT1 (a.k.a. AD-005, CDC39, HPE12, NOT1, NOT1H, VIBOS)
  Cloning method: Unknown
Terms and licenses: Academic/Nonprofit Terms; Industry Terms: Not Available to Industry
Depositor comments: ORF extracted from Uni Prot.; A5YKK6-1 isoform 1. Plasmids from this collection were made available to the research community and donated after the lab closed. Please note that the sequence provided by the depositing laboratory may be theoretical/predicted or based on Sanger sequencing results. There may be discrepancies between sequencing results obtained by Addgene and the depositor sequence. If an Addgene verified sequence is not available, please contact before placing your order to request that our lab fully sequence the plasmid.
How to cite: pnEA-NpH-HsNot1iso1_442-679_Q was a gift from Elisa Izaurralde (Addgene plasmid # 147297 ; http://n2t.net/addgene:147297 ; RRID:Addgene_147297)
